Addgene plasmid #102463: pSG06-pLac-NRI
Purpose: Expresses NRI protein in E. coli. The expression is controlled by a pLac promoter.
Depositing lab: Richard Murray. Depositing organization: California Institute of Technology. Publication: Implementation and System Identification of a Phosphorylation-Based Insulator in a Cell-Free Transcription-Translation System. Guo S, Yeung E, Murray RM. bioRxiv 122606 10.1101/122606.
Backbone
  Vector backbone: p15A
  Backbone size w/o insert (bp): 2616
  Total vector size (bp): 4026
  Vector type: Bacterial Expression
Growth in bacteria
  Bacterial resistance: Ampicillin, 100 μg/mL
  Growth temperature: 37°C
  Growth strain: JM109
  Copy number: Low Copy
Gene/Insert
  Gene/Insert name: NRI (alt name: ntrC)
  Insert size (bp): 1410
  Entrez Gene: ntrC (a.k.a. NGR_c12970)
  Promoter: pLac
  Cloning method: Unknown
  Sequencing primers: 5′ AAAACCGAATTTTGCTGGGTG; 3′ ATGATAAAGAAGACAGTCATAAGTGC
Terms and licenses: Academic/Nonprofit Terms; Industry Terms: Not Available to Industry
Depositor comments: Please visit https://www.biorxiv.org/content/early/2017/04/02/122606 for bioRxiv preprint.
How to cite: pSG06-pLac-NRI was a gift from Richard Murray (Addgene plasmid # 102463 ; http://n2t.net/addgene:102463 ; RRID:Addgene_102463)
