[The description below was written by a language model from this plasmid's Addgene catalogue record and pLannotate feature annotations shown in this document.]
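Description:
pSG06-pLac-NRI is a bacterial expression plasmid of about 4.0 kb for producing the nitrogen regulatory protein NRI (NtrC, encoded by glnG/ntrC) in E. coli. It is built on a p15A backbone. The p15A origin gives low-to-medium copy number and is compatible with ColE1-type plasmids, so the construct can be maintained alongside other plasmids in multi-component circuits. Selection is by ampicillin through a β-lactamase gene driven by its native bla promoter on the opposite strand from the insert. The annotation also picks up short fragments with no evident function here: a piece of the tetracycline resistance gene, an RSF origin fragment, a bom fragment and a partial phage lambda O coding region. These are probably leftovers from the parental vectors, and none is likely to be functional.

The roughly 1.4 kb insert matches the E. coli K12 NtrC protein in the feature tables, although the catalogue's gene link points to a differently named locus. The coding sequence is preceded by the strong ribosome binding site from bacteriophage T7 gene 10. The catalogue gives the promoter as pLac. The promoter itself is not annotated, but a lac operator lies just upstream of the RBS across the circular junction, which is consistent with transcription that is repressed by LacI and relieved by IPTG. No lacI gene is annotated on the plasmid, so repressor would have to come from the host or another source. No epitope or purification tags are annotated.

NRI is the response regulator of the NRII/NRI two-component system and activates transcription when phosphorylated. The associated publication concerns a phosphorylation-based insulator device characterised in a cell-free transcription-translation system, so this plasmid presumably supplies the NRI component. The depositor and repository sequences differ by a single nucleotide in length and carry the same annotated features.
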