Features (pLannotate 1.2.2; 10 found; start..end, strand, type, name):
      7..29      +  RBS            RBS: efficient ribosome binding site from bacteriophage T7 gene 10 (Olins and Rangwala, 1989)
     36..1442    +  CDS            glnG: NTRC_ECOLI - Also known as glnT, ntrC From Escherichia coli (strain K12).
   1482..1606    +  CDS            TcR (fragment): tetracycline efflux protein; tet; confers resistance to tetracycline
   1732..2276    +  rep_origin     p15A ori: Plasmids containing the medium-copy-number p15A origin of replication can be propagated in E. coli cells that contain a second plasmid with the ColE1 origin.
   2364..2419    +  rep_origin     RSF ori (fragment): Plasmids containing the RSF 1030 origin of replication can be propagated in E. coli cells that contain additional plasmids with compatible origins.
   2518..2539    -  misc_feature   bom (fragment): basis of mobility region from pBR322
   2643..3503    -  CDS            AmpR: β-lactamase; bla; confers resistance to ampicillin, carbenicillin, and related antibiotics
   3504..3608    -  promoter       AmpR promoter: bla
   3710..3964    +  CDS            O (fragment): VRPO_LAMBD - Protein inferred from homology: Swiss-Prot protein existence level 3. Necessary for the bidirectional replication of DNA. It interacts with the ori (origin of replication) region of the genome during the initiation of replication. From Escherichia phage lambda (Bacteriophage lambda).
   3991..4007    +  protein_bind   lac operator: The lac repressor binds to the lac operator to inhibit transcription in E. coli. This inhibition can be relieved by adding lactose or isopropyl-β-D-thiogalactopyranoside (IPTG). lac repressor encoded by lacI
>Addgene plasmid #102463 | pSG06-pLac-NRI | depositor full sequence | sequence record 193818 | pSG06-pLac-NRI sequence 4026 bps
AATAATTTTGTTTAACTTTAAGAAGGAGATATACCATGCAACGAGGGATAGTCTGGGTAGTCGATGACGA
TAGTTCCATCCGTTGGGTGCTTGAACGTGCGCTCGCTGGGGCAGGTTTAACCTGTACGACGTTTGAGAAC
GGCGCAGAAGTGCTGGAGGCGCTGGCGAGCAAAACGCCGGATGTGCTGCTTTCAGATATCCGTATGCCGG
GAATGGACGGGCTGGCGCTGCTCAAGCAGATTAAACAGCGCCATCCAATGCTTCCGGTCATCATTATGAC
CGCACATTCCGATCTGGATGCTGCCGTCAGCGCCTATCAACAAGGGGCGTTTGATTATCTGCCCAAACCG
TTTGATATCGACGAAGCAGTGGCGCTGGTTGAGCGCGCTATCAGTCATTACCAGGAACAGCAGCAGCCGC
GTAATGTTCAGCTTAACGGCCCAACGACCGATATCATCGGCGAAGCGCCAGCCATGCAGGACGTGTTCCG
TATTATCGGTCGGCTTTCGCGTTCTTCTATTAGCGTGCTGATTAACGGCGAATCCGGCACCGGTAAAGAA
CTGGTCGCTCATGCCCTGCATCGCCACAGTCCGCGCGCCAAAGCGCCGTTTATCGCGCTGAATATGGCAG
CTATCCCAAAAGATTTGATCGAATCAGAACTGTTTGGCCACGAGAAAGGCGCGTTTACTGGCGCGAATAC
CATTCGTCAGGGGCGTTTTGAACAGGCCGATGGCGGTACATTATTCCTCGACGAAATTGGTGATATGCCG
CTGGATGTGCAGACGCGTTTGCTGCGCGTGCTGGCAGACGGTCAGTTTTACCGCGTTGGCGGCTATGCGC
CGGTGAAAGTGGATGTGCGGATTATCGCTGCCACTCACCAGAATCTCGAACAGCGAGTGCAGGAAGGTAA
GTTCCGTGAGGATCTGTTCCACCGCCTGAACGTTATCCGCGTTCATCTGCCGCCGCTGCGCGAACGTCGG
GAAGATATTCCCCGTCTGGCGCGCCATTTTTTACAGGTTGCCGCGCGCGAACTGGGCGTAGAAGCGAAGT
TACTGCATCCGGAAACCGAAGCTGCTCTGACGCGTCTGGCGTGGCCAGGCAACGTGCGCCAGCTGGAAAA
CACCTGCCGCTGGCTAACGGTGATGGCCGCCGGGCAGGAAGTGTTGATTCAGGATTTGCCCGGCGAACTG
TTTGAATCAACGGTTGCGGAGAGTACTTCGCAAATGCAACCGGACAGCTGGGCGACGCTTCTTGCGCAGT
GGGCAGACAGAGCGCTGCGTTCCGGTCATCAAAATCTGCTTTCCGAAGCGCAGCCAGAGCTGGAGCGGAC
GTTACTGACGACCGCGTTGCGACATACGCAGGGGCATAAACAGGAAGCGGCGCGGCTACTCGGCTGGGGC
CGCAACACCCTGACGCGTAAGTTAAAAGAGCTGGGGATGGAGTGACTCGAGCAAAGCCCGCCGAAAGGCG
GGCTTTTCTGTGTCGACCGATGCCCTTGAGAGCCTTCAACCCAGTCAGCTCCTTCCGGTGGGCGCGGGGC
ATGACTATCGTCGCCGCACTTATGACTGTCTTCTTTATCATGCAACTCGTAGGACAGGTGCCGGCATGAT
AAGCTGTCAAACATGAGAATTACAACTTATATCGTATGGGGCTGACTTCAGGTGCTACATTTGAAGAGAT
AAATTGCACTGAAATCTAGAAATATTTTATCTGATTAATAAGATGATCTTCTTGAGATCGTTTTGGTCTG
CGCGTAATCTCTTGCTCTGAAAACGAAAAAACCGCCTTGCAGGGCGGTTTTTCGAAGGTTCTCTGAGCTA
CCAACTCTTTGAACCGAGGTAACTGGCTTGGAGGAGCGCAGTCACCAAAACTTGTCCTTTCAGTTTAGCC
TTAACCGGCGCATGACTTCAAGACTAACTCCTCTAAATCAATTACCAGTGGCTGCTGCCAGTGGTGCTTT
TGCATGTCTTTCCGGGTTGGACTCAAGACGATAGTTACCGGATAAGGCGCAGCGGTCGGACTGAACGGGG
GGTTCGTGCATACAGTCCAGCTTGGAGCGAACTGCCTACCCGGAACTGAGTGTCAGGCGTGGAATGAGAC
AAACGCGGCCATAACAGCGGAATGACACCGGTAAACCGAAAGGCAGGAACAGGAGAGCGCACGAGGGAGC
CGCCAGGGGAAACGCCTGGTATCTTTATAGTCCTGTCGGGTTTCGCCACCACTGATTTGAGCGTCAGATT
TCGTGATGCTTGTCAGGGGGGCGGAGCCTATGGAAAAACGGCTTTGCCGCGGCCCTCTCACTTCCCTGTT
AAGTATCTTCCTGGCATCTTCCAGGAAATCTCCGCCCCGTTCGTAAGCCATTTCCGCTCGCCGCAGTCGA
ACGACCGAGCGTAGCGAGTCAGTGAGCGAGGAAGCGGAATATATCCTGTATCACATATTCTGCTGACGCA
CCGGTGCAGCCTTTTTTCTCCTGCCACATGAAGCACTTCACTGACACCCTCATCAGTGCCAACATAGTAA
GCCAGTATACACTCCGCTAGGGTCATGAGATTATCAAAAAGGATCTTCACCTAGATCCTTTTAAATTAAA
AATGAAGTTTTAAATCAATCTAAAGTATATATGAGTAAACTTGGTCTGACAGTTACCAATGCTTAATCAG
TGAGGCACCTATCTCAGCGATCTGTCTATTTCGTTCATCCATAGTTGCCTGACTCCCCGTCGTGTAGATA
ACTACGATACGGGAGGGCTTACCATCTGGCCCCAGTGCTGCAATGATACCGCGAGACCCACGCTCACCGG
CTCCAGATTTATCAGCAATAAACCAGCCAGCCGGAAGGGCCGAGCGCAGAAGTGGTCCTGCAACTTTATC
CGCCTCCATCCAGTCTATTAATTGTTGCCGGGAAGCTAGAGTAAGTAGTTCGCCAGTTAATAGTTTGCGC
AACGTTGTTGCCATTGCTACAGGCATCGTGGTGTCACGCTCGTCGTTTGGTATGGCTTCATTCAGCTCCG
GTTCCCAACGATCAAGGCGAGTTACATGATCCCCCATGTTGTGCAAAAAAGCGGTTAGCTCCTTCGGTCC
TCCGATCGTTGTCAGAAGTAAGTTGGCCGCAGTGTTATCACTCATGGTTATGGCAGCACTGCATAATTCT
CTTACTGTCATGCCATCCGTAAGATGCTTTTCTGTGACTGGTGAGTACTCAACCAAGTCATTCTGAGAAT
AGTGTATGCGGCGACCGAGTTGCTCTTGCCCGGCGTCAATACGGGATAATACCGCGCCACATAGCAGAAC
TTTAAAAGTGCTCATCATTGGAAAACGTTCTTCGGGGCGAAAACTCTCAAGGATCTTACCGCTGTTGAGA
TCCAGTTCGATGTAACCCACTCGTGCACCCAACTGATCTTCAGCATCTTTTACTTTCACCAGCGTTTCTG
GGTGAGCAAAAACAGGAAGGCAAAATGCCGCAAAAAAGGGAATAAGGGCGACACGGAAATGTTGAATACT
CATACTCTTCCTTTTTCAATATTATTGAAGCATTTATCAGGGTTATTGTCTCATGAGCGGATACATATTT
GAATGTATTTAGAAAAATAAACAAATAGGGGTTCCGCGCACATTTCCCCGAAAAGTGCCACCTGACGTCT
AAGAAACCATTATTATCATGACATTAACCTATAAAAATAGGCGTATCACGAGGCCCTTTCGTCTTCAAGA
ATTCTGGCGAATCCTCTGACCAGCCAGAAAACGACCTTTCTGTGGTGAAACCGGATGCTGCAATTCAGAG
CGGCAGCAAGTGGGGGACAGCAGAAGACCTGACCGCCGCAGAGTGGATGTTTGACATGGTGAAGACTATC
GCACCATCAGCCAGAAAACCGAATTTTGCTGGGTGGGCTAACGATATCCGCCTGATGCGTGAACGTGACG
GACGTAACCACCGCGACATGTGTGTGCTGTTCCGCTGGGCATGCATAAATGTGAGCGGATAACATTGACA
TTGTGAGCGGATAACAAGATACTGAGCACAGCTAGC
