Features (pLannotate 1.2.2; 10 found; start..end, strand, type, name):
      7..29      +  RBS            RBS: efficient ribosome binding site from bacteriophage T7 gene 10 (Olins and Rangwala, 1989)
     36..1442    +  CDS            glnG: NTRC_ECOLI - Also known as glnT, ntrC From Escherichia coli (strain K12).
   1482..1606    +  CDS            TcR (fragment): tetracycline efflux protein; tet; confers resistance to tetracycline
   1732..2277    +  rep_origin     p15A ori: Plasmids containing the medium-copy-number p15A origin of replication can be propagated in E. coli cells that contain a second plasmid with the ColE1 origin.
   2365..2420    +  rep_origin     RSF ori (fragment): Plasmids containing the RSF 1030 origin of replication can be propagated in E. coli cells that contain additional plasmids with compatible origins.
   2519..2540    -  misc_feature   bom (fragment): basis of mobility region from pBR322
   2644..3504    -  CDS            AmpR: β-lactamase; bla; confers resistance to ampicillin, carbenicillin, and related antibiotics
   3505..3609    -  promoter       AmpR promoter: bla
   3711..3965    +  CDS            O (fragment): VRPO_LAMBD - Protein inferred from homology: Swiss-Prot protein existence level 3. Necessary for the bidirectional replication of DNA. It interacts with the ori (origin of replication) region of the genome during the initiation of replication. From Escherichia phage lambda (Bacteriophage lambda).
   3992..4008    +  protein_bind   lac operator: The lac repressor binds to the lac operator to inhibit transcription in E. coli. This inhibition can be relieved by adding lactose or isopropyl-β-D-thiogalactopyranoside (IPTG). lac repressor encoded by lacI
>Addgene plasmid #102463 | pSG06-pLac-NRI | addgene full sequence | sequence record 198797 | Addgene NGS Result
AATAATTTTGTTTAACTTTAAGAAGGAGATATACCATGCAACGAGGGATAGTCTGGGTAGTCGATGACGA
TAGTTCCATCCGTTGGGTGCTTGAACGTGCGCTCGCTGGGGCAGGTTTAACCTGTACGACGTTTGAGAAC
GGCGCAGAAGTGCTGGAGGCGCTGGCGAGCAAAACGCCGGATGTGCTGCTTTCAGATATCCGTATGCCGG
GAATGGACGGGCTGGCGCTGCTCAAGCAGATTAAACAGCGCCATCCAATGCTTCCGGTCATCATTATGAC
CGCACATTCCGATCTGGATGCTGCCGTCAGCGCCTATCAACAAGGGGCGTTTGATTATCTGCCCAAACCG
TTTGATATCGACGAAGCAGTGGCGCTGGTTGAGCGCGCTATCAGTCATTACCAGGAACAGCAGCAGCCGC
GTAATGTTCAGCTTAACGGCCCAACGACCGATATCATCGGCGAAGCGCCAGCCATGCAGGACGTGTTCCG
TATTATCGGTCGGCTTTCGCGTTCTTCTATTAGCGTGCTGATTAACGGCGAATCCGGCACCGGTAAAGAA
CTGGTCGCTCATGCCCTGCATCGCCACAGTCCGCGCGCCAAAGCGCCGTTTATCGCGCTGAATATGGCAG
CTATCCCAAAAGATTTGATCGAATCAGAACTGTTTGGCCACGAGAAAGGCGCGTTTACTGGCGCGAATAC
CATTCGTCAGGGGCGTTTTGAACAGGCCGATGGCGGTACATTATTCCTCGACGAAATTGGTGATATGCCG
CTGGATGTGCAGACGCGTTTGCTGCGCGTGCTGGCAGACGGTCAGTTTTACCGCGTTGGCGGCTATGCGC
CGGTGAAAGTGGATGTGCGGATTATCGCTGCCACTCACCAGAATCTCGAACAGCGAGTGCAGGAAGGTAA
GTTCCGTGAGGATCTGTTCCACCGCCTGAACGTTATCCGCGTTCATCTGCCGCCGCTGCGCGAACGTCGG
GAAGATATTCCCCGTCTGGCGCGCCATTTTTTACAGGTTGCCGCGCGCGAACTGGGCGTAGAAGCGAAGT
TACTGCATCCGGAAACCGAAGCTGCTCTGACGCGTCTGGCGTGGCCAGGCAACGTGCGCCAGCTGGAAAA
CACCTGCCGCTGGCTAACGGTGATGGCCGCCGGGCAGGAAGTGTTGATTCAGGATTTGCCCGGCGAACTG
TTTGAATCAACGGTTGCGGAGAGTACTTCGCAAATGCAACCGGACAGCTGGGCGACGCTTCTTGCGCAGT
GGGCAGACAGAGCGCTGCGTTCCGGTCATCAAAATCTGCTTTCCGAAGCGCAGCCAGAGCTGGAGCGGAC
GTTACTGACGACCGCGTTGCGACATACGCAGGGGCATAAACAGGAAGCGGCGCGGCTACTCGGCTGGGGC
CGCAACACCCTGACGCGTAAGTTAAAAGAGCTGGGGATGGAGTGACTCGAGCAAAGCCCGCCGAAAGGCG
GGCTTTTCTGTGTCGACCGATGCCCTTGAGAGCCTTCAACCCAGTCAGCTCCTTCCGGTGGGCGCGGGGC
ATGACTATCGTCGCCGCACTTATGACTGTCTTCTTTATCATGCAACTCGTAGGACAGGTGCCGGCATGAT
AAGCTGTCAAACATGAGAATTGCAACTTATATCGTATGGGGCTGACTTCAGGTGCTACATTTGAAGAGAT
AAATTGCACTGAAATCTAGAAATATTTTATCTGATTAATAAGATGATCTTCTTGAGATCGTTTTGGTCTG
CGCGTAATCTCTTGCTCTGAAAACGAAAAAACCGCCTTGCAGGGCGGTTTTTCGAAGGTTCTCTGAGCTA
CCAACTCTTTGAACCGAGGTAACTGGCTTGGAGGAGCGCAGTCACCAAAACTTGTCCTTTCAGTTTAGCC
TTAACCGGCGCATGACTTCAAGACTAACTCCTCTAAATCAATTACCAGTGGCTGCTGCCAGTGGTGCTTT
TGCATGTCTTTCCGGGTTGGACTCAAGACGATAGTTACCGGATAAGGCGCAGCGGTCGGACTGAACGGGG
GGTTCGTGCATACAGTCCAGCTTGGAGCGAACTGCCTACCCGGAACTGAGTGTCAGGCGTGGAATGAGAC
AAACGCGGCCATAACAGCGGAATGACACCGGTAAACCGAAAGGCAGGAACAGGAGAGCGCACGAGGGAGC
CGCCAGGGGGAAACGCCTGGTATCTTTATAGTCCTGTCGGGTTTCGCCACCACTGATTTGAGCGTCAGAT
TTCGTGATGCTTGTCAGGGGGGCGGAGCCTATGGAAAAACGGCTTTGCCGCGGCCCTCTCACTTCCCTGT
TAAGTATCTTCCTGGCATCTTCCAGGAAATCTCCGCCCCGTTCGTAAGCCATTTCCGCTCGCCGCAGTCG
AACGACCGAGCGTAGCGAGTCAGTGAGCGAGGAAGCGGAATATATCCTGTATCACATATTCTGCTGACGC
ACCGGTGCAGCCTTTTTTCTCCTGCCACATGAAGCACTTCACTGACACCCTCATCAGTGCCAACATAGTA
AGCCAGTATACACTCCGCTAGGGTCATGAGATTATCAAAAAGGATCTTCACCTAGATCCTTTTAAATTAA
AAATGAAGTTTTAAATCAATCTAAAGTATATATGAGTAAACTTGGTCTGACAGTTACCAATGCTTAATCA
GTGAGGCACCTATCTCAGCGATCTGTCTATTTCGTTCATCCATAGTTGCCTGACTCCCCGTCGTGTAGAT
AACTACGATACGGGAGGGCTTACCATCTGGCCCCAGTGCTGCAATGATACCGCGAGACCCACGCTCACCG
GCTCCAGATTTATCAGCAATAAACCAGCCAGCCGGAAGGGCCGAGCGCAGAAGTGGTCCTGCAACTTTAT
CCGCCTCCATCCAGTCTATTAATTGTTGCCGGGAAGCTAGAGTAAGTAGTTCGCCAGTTAATAGTTTGCG
CAACGTTGTTGCCATTGCTACAGGCATCGTGGTGTCACGCTCGTCGTTTGGTATGGCTTCATTCAGCTCC
GGTTCCCAACGATCAAGGCGAGTTACATGATCCCCCATGTTGTGCAAAAAAGCGGTTAGCTCCTTCGGTC
CTCCGATCGTTGTCAGAAGTAAGTTGGCCGCAGTGTTATCACTCATGGTTATGGCAGCACTGCATAATTC
TCTTACTGTCATGCCATCCGTAAGATGCTTTTCTGTGACTGGTGAGTACTCAACCAAGTCATTCTGAGAA
TAGTGTATGCGGCGACCGAGTTGCTCTTGCCCGGCGTCAATACGGGATAATACCGCGCCACATAGCAGAA
CTTTAAAAGTGCTCATCATTGGAAAACGTTCTTCGGGGCGAAAACTCTCAAGGATCTTACCGCTGTTGAG
ATCCAGTTCGATGTAACCCACTCGTGCACCCAACTGATCTTCAGCATCTTTTACTTTCACCAGCGTTTCT
GGGTGAGCAAAAACAGGAAGGCAAAATGCCGCAAAAAAGGGAATAAGGGCGACACGGAAATGTTGAATAC
TCATACTCTTCCTTTTTCAATATTATTGAAGCATTTATCAGGGTTATTGTCTCATGAGCGGATACATATT
TGAATGTATTTAGAAAAATAAACAAATAGGGGTTCCGCGCACATTTCCCCGAAAAGTGCCACCTGACGTC
TAAGAAACCATTATTATCATGACATTAACCTATAAAAATAGGCGTATCACGAGGCCCTTTCGTCTTCAAG
AATTCTGGCGAATCCTCTGACCAGCCAGAAAACGACCTTTCTGTGGTGAAACCGGATGCTGCAATTCAGA
GCGCCAGCAAGTGGGGGACAGCAGAAGACCTGACCGCCGCAGAGTGGATGTTTGACATGGTGAAGACTAT
CGCACCATCAGCCAGAAAACCGAATTTTGCTGGGTGGGCTAACGATATCCGCCTGATGCGTGAACGTGAC
GGACGTAACCACCGCGACATGTGTGTGCTGTTCCGCTGGGCATGCATAAATGTGAGCGGATAACATTGAC
ATTGTGAGCGGATAACAAGATACTGAGCACAGCTAGC
